>Addgene plasmid #107592 | pME-cas9-2A-mCherry | depositor full sequence | sequence record 202910 | pME-cas9-2A-mCherry sequence 7648 bps
CTTTCCTGCGTTATCCCCTGATTCTGTGGATAACCGTATTACCGCCTTTGAGTGAGCTGATACCGCTCGC
CGCAGCCGAACGACCGAGCGCAGCGAGTCAGTGAGCGAGGAAGCGGAAGAGCGCCCAATACGCAAACCGC
CTCTCCCCGCGCGTTGGCCGATTCATTAATGCAGCTGGCACGACAGGTTTCCCGACTGGAAAGCGGGCAG
TGAGCGCAACGCAATTAATACGCGTACCGCTAGCCAGGAAGAGTTTGTAGAAACGCAAAAAGGCCATCCG
TCAGGATGGCCTTCTGCTTAGTTTGATGCCTGGCAGTTTATGGCGGGCGTCCTGCCCGCCACCCTCCGGG
CCGTTGCTTCACAACGTTCAAATCCGCTCCCGGCGGATTTGTCCTACTCAGGAGAGCGTTCACCGACAAA
CAACAGATAAAACGAAAGGCCCAGACTTCCGACTGAGCCTTTCGTTTTATTTGATGCCTGGCAGTTCCCT
ACTCTCGCGTTAACGCTAGCATGGATGTTTTCCCAGTCACGACGTTGTAAAACGACGGCCAGTCTTAAGC
TCGGGCCCCAAATAATGATTTTATTTTGACTGATAGTGACCTGTTCGTTGCAACACATTGATGAGCAATG
CTTTTTTATAATGCCAACTTTGTACAAAAAAGCAGGCTTGTAAAACGACGGCCAGTGAGCGCGCGTAATA
CGACTCACTATAGGGCGAATTGGGTACCGGGCCCCCCCTCGAGGTCGACTCGCCACCATGGATAAGAAGT
ATAGCATCGGCCTGGATATTGGAACTAACTCCGTGGGTTGGGCAGTGATTACAGACGACTACAAGGTCCC
TAGCAAGAAATTTAAGGTGCTGGGTAACACCGACAGGCACAGCATCAAGAAAAATCTGATTGGAGCCCTG
CTGTTCGGTTCTGGAGAGACTGCCGAAGCAACACGCCTGAAAAGAACAGCAAGAAGGCGCTATACCAGAA
GGAAGAATAGAATCTGTTACCTGCAGGAGATTTTCTCTAACGAAATGGCTAAGGTGGACGATTCATTCTT
TCATAGGCTGGAGGAAAGTTTCCTGGTCGAGGAAGATAAGAAACACGAGCGCCATCCTATCTTTGGAAAC
ATTGTGGACGAGGTCGCCTATCACGAAAAATACCCAACCATCTATCATCTGCGCAAGAAACTGGCTGACT
CTACTGATAAAGCCGACCTGAGACTGATCTATCTGGCTCTGGCCCACATGATTAAGTTCAGGGGTCATTT
TCTGATCGAGGGCGATCTGAACCCCGACAATTCCGATGTGGACAAGCTGTTCATCCAGCTGGTCCAGATT
TACAATCAGCTGTTTGAGGAAAACCCTATTAATGCTTCCAGAGTGGACGCAAAAGCTATCCTGTCAGCCA
GGCTGTCCAAGTCACGCAGACTGGAGAACCTGATTGCACAGCTGCCCGGAGAAAAGAGGAACGGTCTGTT
TGGAAATCTGATCGCTCTGAGTCTGGGCCTGACTCCTAACTTCAAAAGCAATTTTGATCTGGCTGAGGAC
GCCAAACTGCAGCTGTCAAAGGACACATATGACGATGACCTGGATAACCTGCTGGCACAGATCGGAGATC
AGTACGCTGACCTGTTCCTGGCTGCCAAAAATCTGTCCGACGCAATCCTGCTGTCAGATATTCTGAGAGT
GAACAGCGAGATTACAAAAGCACCTCTGAGTGCCAGCATGATCAAGAGATATGACGAGCACCATCAGGAT
CTGACCCTGCTGAAGGCTCTGGTCAGGCAGCAGCTGCCAGAGAAGTACAAGGAAATTTTCTTTGATCAGT
CCAAGAACGGCTACGCCGGTTATATCGACGGAGGCGCATCACAGGAGGAATTCTACAAGTTTATCAAACC
TATTCTGGAGAAGATGGACGGAACTGAGGAACTGCTGGTGAAACTGAATAGAGAGGACCTGCTGAGGAAG
CAGCGCACATTTGATAACGGTTCCATCCCACACCAGATTCATCTGGGAGAGCTGCACGCTATCCTGAGGC
GCCAGGAAGACTTCTACCCCTTTCTGAAAGATAACCGCGAGAAGATCGAAAAAATTCTGACCTTCAGAAT
CCCTTACTATGTGGGTCCACTGGCTCGCGGAAACAGCAGATTTGCCTGGATGACTCGCAAATCCGAGGAA
ACCATTACTCCTTGGAACTTCGAGGAAGTGGTCGATAAGGGCGCCTCTGCACAGTCCTTCATCGAGAGAA
TGACTAATTTTGACAAAAACCTGCCCAATGAGAAAGTGCTGCCTAAGCACTCCCTGCTGTACGAGTATTT
CACTGTCTATAACGAACTGACAAAGGTGAAATACGTCACCGAGGGCATGAGAAAGCCAGCCTTCCTGTCA
GGAGAGCAGAAGAAAGCAATCGTGGATCTGCTGTTTAAAACCAACAGGAAAGTGACTGTCAAGCAGCTGA
AGGAGGACTACTTCAAGAAAATTGAATGCTTCGATTCCGTGGAGATCAGCGGAGTCGAAGACAGATTTAA
CGCAAGCCTGGGCGCTTACCACGATCTGCTGAAGATCATTAAGGATAAAGACTTCCTGGACAACGAGGAA
AATGAGGATATCCTGGAAGACATTGTGCTGACACTGACCCTGTTTGAGGACAGAGGAATGATCGAGGAAA
GACTGAAAACCTATGCTCATCTGTTCGATGACAAGGTGATGAAACAGCTGAAGAGAAGGCGCTACACTGG
CTGGGGTAGACTGAGCAGGAAGCTGATCAACGGCATTAGGGATAAACAGTCAGGAAAGACAATCCTGGAC
TTTCTGAAAAGTGATGGCTTCGCCAACCGCAATTTTATGCAGCTGATTCACGATGACAGTCTGACCTTCA
AAGAGGACATCCAGAAGGCTCAGGTGTCTGGACAGGGCCACTCCCTGCATGAGCAGATTGCAAACCTGGC
TGGAAGCCCAGCCATCAAGAAAGGCATTCTGCAGACAGTGAAAATCGTCGATGAGCTGGTGAAAGTCATG
GGCCATAAGCCCGAAAACATCGTGATTGAGATGGCTCGCGAAAATCAGACAACCCAGAAGGGTCAGAAGA
ACAGTAGAGAGAGGATGAAAAGAATCGAGGAAGGCATTAAGGAGCTGGGTAGCCAGATCCTGAAAGAGCA
CCCAGTGGAAAACACACAGCTGCAGAATGAGAAGCTGTATCTGTACTATCTGCAGAATGGAAGAGATATG
TACGTGGACCAGGAGCTGGATATTAACAGGCTGTCTGATTACGACGTGGATCATATCGTCCCCCAGAGTT
TCATCAAAGATGACAGCATTGACAACAAGGTGCTGACCAGGTCCGACAAAAACAGAGGAAAATCAGATAA
TGTCCCTAGTGAGGAAGTGGTCAAGAAAATGAAGAACTACTGGAGACAGCTGCTGAATGCCAAACTGATC
ACTCAGAGGAAGTTTGATAACCTGACAAAAGCAGAGCGCGGTGGACTGTCAGAACTGGACAAAGCTGGAT
TCATCAAGAGGCAGCTGGTGGAAACACGCCAGATCACTAAACACGTCGCACAGATTCTGGATAGTCGCAT
GAACACAAAGTACGATGAGAATGACAAACTGATCAGAGAAGTGAAGGTCATTACCCTGAAGAGTAAACTG
GTCAGCGACTTTAGGAAAGATTTCCAGTTTTATAAGGTCCGCGAGATTAACAATTATCACCATGCCCATG
ACGCATACCTGAACGCCGTGGTCGGTACCGCACTGATCAAGAAATACCCAAAACTGGAGAGCGAATTCGT
GTACGGAGACTATAAGGTGTACGATGTCAGAAAAATGATCGCCAAGTCCGAGCAGGAAATTGGAAAAGCT
ACTGCCAAGTATTTCTTTTACTCAAACATCATGAATTTCTTTAAGACAGAGATCACCCTGGCCAATGGAG
AAATCCGCAAAAGGCCCCTGATTGAGACAAACGGAGAGACAGGCGAAATCGTGTGGGACAAAGGCAGAGA
TTTTGCAACCGTGAGGAAGGTCCTGAGCATGCCTCAAGTGAATATCGTCAAGAAAACTGAGGTGCAGACA
GGCGGTTTCTCAAAAGAAAGTATTCTGCCAAAACGCAACTCTGATAAGCTGATCGCTAGAAAGAAAGACT
GGGACCCTAAGAAGTATGGAGGCTTTGACTCTCCCACTGTGGCATACTCCGTCCTGGTGGTCGCTAAGGT
GGAGAAGGGCAAAAGCAAGAAACTGAAATCTGTCAAGGAGCTGCTGGGTATCACAATTATGGAGAGAAGC
TCTTTCGAGAAGAACCCAATCGATTTTCTGGAGGCCAAAGGTTATAAGGAAGTGAAGAAAGACCTGATCA
TTAAACTGCCCAAGTACAGTCTGTTTGAGCTGGAAAACGGCAGGAAACGCATGCTGGCAAGCGCTGGAGA
GCTGCAGAAAGGCAATGAACTGGCCCTGCCTTCTAAGTACGTGAACTTCCTGTATCTGGCAAGCCACTAC
GAGAAGCTGAAAGGATCTCCAGAGGATAACGAACAGAAACAGCTGTTTGTGGAGCAGCACAAGCATTATC
TGGACGAGATCATTGAACAGATTAGCGAGTTCTCTAAAAGAGTGATCCTGGCCGACGCAAATCTGGATAA
GGTCCTGTCTGCTTACAACAAACACAGAGATAAGCCCATCAGGGAGCAGGCCGAAAATATCATTCATCTG
TTCACTCTGACAAACCTGGGCGCACCTGCAGCTTTCAAGTACTTCGACACTACAATCGATAGAAAGAGGT
ACACCTCCACTAAGGAGGTGCTGGACGCTACACTGATCCATCAGAGTATTACCGGCCTGTACGAAACAAG
GATTGACCTGTCTCAGCTGGGTGGCGACTCACCGGTGGGATCCCCTAAGAAGAAGAGAAAGGTGGGATCC
GGAGCCACGAACTTCTCTCTGTTAAAGCAAGCAGGAGACGTGGAAGAAAACCCCGGTCCTATGGTGAGCA
AGGGCGAGGAGGATAACATGGCCATCATCAAGGAGTTCATGCGCTTCAAGGTGCACATGGAGGGCTCCGT
GAACGGCCACGAGTTCGAGATCGAGGGCGAGGGCGAGGGCCGCCCCTACGAGGGCACCCAGACCGCCAAG
CTGAAGGTGACCAAGGGTGGCCCCCTGCCCTTCGCCTGGGACATCCTGTCCCCTCAGTTCATGTACGGCT
CCAAGGCCTACGTGAAGCACCCCGCCGACATCCCCGACTACTTGAAGCTGTCCTTCCCCGAGGGCTTCAA
GTGGGAGCGCGTGATGAACTTCGAGGACGGCGGCGTGGTGACCGTGACCCAGGACTCCTCCCTGCAGGAC
GGCGAGTTCATCTACAAGGTGAAGCTGCGCGGCACCAACTTCCCCTCCGACGGCCCCGTAATGCAGAAGA
AGACCATGGGCTGGGAGGCCTCCTCCGAGCGGATGTACCCCGAGGACGGCGCCCTGAAGGGCGAGATCAA
GCAGAGGCTGAAGCTGAAGGACGGCGGCCACTACGACGCTGAGGTCAAGACCACCTACAAGGCCAAGAAG
CCCGTGCAGCTGCCCGGCGCCTACAACGTCAACATCAAGTTGGACATCACCTCCCACAACGAGGACTACA
CCATCGTGGAACAGTACGAACGCGCCGAGGGCCGCCACTCCACCGGCGGCATGGACGAGCTGTACAAGTA
AGGATCCACTAGTTCTAGAGCGGCCGCCACCGCGGTGGAGCTCCAGCTTTTGTTCCCTTTAGTGAGGGTT
AATTGCGCGCTTGGCGTAATCATGGTCATAGCACCCAGCTTTCTTGTACAAAGTTGGCATTATAAGAAAG
CATTGCTTATCAATTTGTTGCAACGAACAGGTCACTATCAGTCAAAATAAAATCATTATTTGCCATCCAG
CTGATATCCCCTATAGTGAGTCGTATTACATGGTCATAGCTGTTTCCTGGCAGCTCTGGCCCGTGTCTCA
AAATCTCTGATGTTACATTGCACAAGATAAAATAATATCATCATGAACAATAAAACTGTCTGCTTACATA
AACAGTAATACAAGGGGTGTTATGAGCCATATTCAACGGGAAACGTCGAGGCCGCGATTAAATTCCAACA
TGGATGCTGATTTATATGGGTATAAATGGGCTCGCGATAATGTCGGGCAATCAGGTGCGACAATCTATCG
CTTGTATGGGAAGCCCGATGCGCCAGAGTTGTTTCTGAAACATGGCAAAGGTAGCGTTGCCAATGATGTT
ACAGATGAGATGGTCAGACTAAACTGGCTGACGGAATTTATGCCTCTTCCGACCATCAAGCATTTTATCC
GTACTCCTGATGATGCATGGTTACTCACCACTGCGATCCCCGGAAAAACAGCATTCCAGGTATTAGAAGA
ATATCCTGATTCAGGTGAAAATATTGTTGATGCGCTGGCAGTGTTCCTGCGCCGGTTGCATTCGATTCCT
GTTTGTAATTGTCCTTTTAACAGCGATCGCGTATTTCGTCTCGCTCAGGCGCAATCACGAATGAATAACG
GTTTGGTTGATGCGAGTGATTTTGATGACGAGCGTAATGGCTGGCCTGTTGAACAAGTCTGGAAAGAAAT
GCATAAACTTTTGCCATTCTCACCGGATTCAGTCGTCACTCATGGTGATTTCTCACTTGATAACCTTATT
TTTGACGAGGGGAAATTAATAGGTTGTATTGATGTTGGACGAGTCGGAATCGCAGACCGATACCAGGATC
TTGCCATCCTATGGAACTGCCTCGGTGAGTTTTCTCCTTCATTACAGAAACGGCTTTTTCAAAAATATGG
TATTGATAATCCTGATATGAATAAATTGCAGTTTCATTTGATGCTCGATGAGTTTTTCTAATCAGAATTG
GTTAATTGGTTGTAACACTGGCAGAGCATTACGCTGACTTGACGGGACGGCGCAAGCTCATGACCAAAAT
CCCTTAACGTGAGTTACGCGTCGTTCCACTGAGCGTCAGACCCCGTAGAAAAGATCAAAGGATCTTCTTG
AGATCCTTTTTTTCTGCGCGTAATCTGCTGCTTGCAAACAAAAAAACCACCGCTACCAGCGGTGGTTTGT
TTGCCGGATCAAGAGCTACCAACTCTTTTTCCGAAGGTAACTGGCTTCAGCAGAGCGCAGATACCAAATA
CTGTTCTTCTAGTGTAGCCGTAGTTAGGCCACCACTTCAAGAACTCTGTAGCACCGCCTACATACCTCGC
TCTGCTAATCCTGTTACCAGTGGCTGCTGCCAGTGGCGATAAGTCGTGTCTTACCGGGTTGGACTCAAGA
CGATAGTTACCGGATAAGGCGCAGCGGTCGGGCTGAACGGGGGGTTCGTGCACACAGCCCAGCTTGGAGC
GAACGACCTACACCGAACTGAGATACCTACAGCGTGAGCTATGAGAAAGCGCCACGCTTCCCGAAGGGAG
AAAGGCGGACAGGTATCCGGTAAGCGGCAGGGTCGGAACAGGAGAGCGCACGAGGGAGCTTCCAGGGGGA
AACGCCTGGTATCTTTATAGTCCTGTCGGGTTTCGCCACCTCTGACTTGAGCGTCGATTTTTGTGATGCT
CGTCAGGGGGGCGGAGCCTATGGAAAAACGCCAGCAACGCGGCCTTTTTACGGTTCCTGGCCTTTTGCTG
GCCTTTTGCTCACATGTT
Features (pLannotate 1.2.2; 17 found; start..end, strand, type, name):
    121..213     +  CDS            lacI (fragment): lac repressor; lacI; The lac repressor binds to the lac operator to inhibit transcription in E. coli. This inhibition can be relieved by adding lactose or isopropyl-β-D-thiogalactopyranoside (IPTG).
    268..295     -  terminator     rrnB T2 terminator: transcription terminator T2 from the E. coli rrnB gene
    387..473     -  terminator     rrnB T1 terminator: Escherichia coli rrnB; transcription terminator T1 from the E. coli rrnB gene
    517..553     -  CDS            lacZα (fragment): LacZα fragment of β-galactosidase; lacZ fragment
    569..668     +  protein_bind   attL1: mutant version of attL; recombination site for the Gateway® LR reaction LR Clonase™
    668..688     -  CDS            lacZα (fragment): LacZα fragment of β-galactosidase; lacZ fragment
    696..714     +  promoter       T7 promoter: promoter for bacteriophage T7 RNA polymerase
    723..749     -  misc_feature   MCS (fragment): pBluescript multiple cloning site
    758..4858    +  CDS            cas9: CAS9_STRP1 - Also known as csn1 From Streptococcus pyogenes serotype M1.
   4904..4960    +  CDS            P2A: 2A peptide from porcine teschovirus-1 polyprotein Eukaryotic ribosomes fail to insert a peptide bond between the Gly and Pro residues, yielding separate polypeptides.
   4961..5668    +  CDS            mCherry: mCherry is a basic (constitutively fluorescent) red fluorescent protein published in 2004, derived from Discosoma sp.. It is reported to be a very rapidly-maturing monomer with low acid sensitivity.
   5672..5713    -  misc_feature   MCS (fragment): pBluescript multiple cloning site
   5726..5744    -  promoter       T3 promoter: promoter for bacteriophage T3 RNA polymerase
   5773..5872    -  protein_bind   attL2: mutant version of attL; recombination site for the Gateway® LR reaction LR Clonase™
   5890..5908    -  promoter       T7 promoter: promoter for bacteriophage T7 RNA polymerase
   6042..6851    +  CDS            KanR: aminoglycoside phosphotransferase; aph(3')-Ia; confers resistance to kanamycin in bacteria or G418 (Geneticin®) in eukaryotes
   6998..7586    +  rep_origin     ori: high-copy-number ColE1/pMB1/pBR322/pUC origin of replication
