>Addgene plasmid #107592 | pME-cas9-2A-mCherry | addgene full sequence | sequence record 212856 | Addgene NGS Result
CTTTCCTGCGTTATCCCCTGATTCTGTGGATAACCGTATTACCGCCTTTGAGTGAGCTGATACCGCTCGC
CGCAGCCGAACGACCGAGCGCAGCGAGTCAGTGAGCGAGGAAGCGGAAGAGCGCCCAATACGCAAACCGC
CTCTCCCCGCGCGTTGGCCGATTCATTAATGCAGCTGGCACGACAGGTTTCCCGACTGGAAAGCGGGCAG
TGAGCGCAACGCAATTAATACGCGTACCGCTAGCCAGGAAGAGTTTGTAGAAACGCAAAAAGGCCATCCG
TCAGGATGGCCTTCTGCTTAGTTTGATGCCTGGCAGTTTATGGCGGGCGTCCTGCCCGCCACCCTCCGGG
CCGTTGCTTCACAACGTTCAAATCCGCTCCCGGCGGATTTGTCCTACTCAGGAGAGCGTTCACCGACAAA
CAACAGATAAAACGAAAGGCCCAGACTTCCGACTGAGCCTTTCGTTTTATTTGATGCCTGGCAGTTCCCT
ACTCTCGCGTTAACGCTAGCATGGATGTTTTCCCAGTCACGACGTTGTAAAACGACGGCCAGTCTTAAGC
TCGGGCCCCAAATAATGATTTTATTTTGACTGATAGTGACCTGTTCGTTGCAACAAATTGATGAGCAATG
CTTTTTTATAATGCCAACTTTGTACAAAAAAGCAGGCTTGTAAAACGACGGCCAGTGAGCGCGCGTAATA
CGACTCACTATAGGGCGAATTGGGTACCGGGCCCCCCCTCGAGGTCGACTCGCCACCATGGATAAGAAGT
ATAGCATCGGCCTGGATATTGGAACTAACTCCGTGGGTTGGGCAGTGATTACAGACGACTACAAGGTCCC
TAGCAAGAAATTTAAGGTGCTGGGTAACACCGACAGGCACAGCATCAAGAAAAATCTGATTGGAGCCCTG
CTGTTCGGTTCTGGAGAGACTGCCGAAGCAACACGCCTGAAAAGAACAGCAAGAAGGCGCTATACCAGAA
GGAAGAATAGAATCTGTTACCTGCAGGAGATTTTCTCTAACGAAATGGCTAAGGTGGACGATTCATTCTT
TCATAGGCTGGAGGAAAGTTTCCTGGTCGAGGAAGATAAGAAACACGAGCGCCATCCTATCTTTGGAAAC
ATTGTGGACGAGGTCGCCTATCACGAAAAATACCCAACCATCTATCATCTGCGCAAGAAACTGGCTGACT
CTACTGATAAAGCCGACCTGAGACTGATCTATCTGGCTCTGGCCCACATGATTAAGTTCAGGGGTCATTT
TCTGATCGAGGGCGATCTGAACCCCGACAATTCCGATGTGGACAAGCTGTTCATCCAGCTGGTCCAGATT
TACAATCAGCTGTTTGAGGAAAACCCTATTAATGCTTCCAGAGTGGACGCAAAAGCTATCCTGTCAGCCA
GGCTGTCCAAGTCACGCAGACTGGAGAACCTGATTGCACAGCTGCCCGGAGAAAAGAGGAACGGTCTGTT
TGGAAATCTGATCGCTCTGAGTCTGGGCCTGACTCCTAACTTCAAAAGCAATTTTGATCTGGCTGAGGAC
GCCAAACTGCAGCTGTCAAAGGACACATATGACGATGACCTGGATAACCTGCTGGCACAGATCGGAGATC
AGTACGCTGACCTGTTCCTGGCTGCCAAAAATCTGTCCGACGCAATCCTGCTGTCAGATATTCTGAGAGT
GAACAGCGAGATTACAAAAGCACCTCTGAGTGCCAGCATGATCAAGAGATATGACGAGCACCATCAGGAT
CTGACCCTGCTGAAGGCTCTGGTCAGGCAGCAGCTGCCAGAGAAGTACAAGGAAATTTTCTTTGATCAGT
CCAAGAACGGCTACGCCGGTTATATCGACGGAGGCGCATCACAGGAGGAATTCTACAAGTTTATCAAACC
TATTCTGGAGAAGATGGACGGAACTGAGGAACTGCTGGTGAAACTGAATAGAGAGGACCTGCTGAGGAAG
CAGCGCACATTTGATAACGGTTCCATCCCACACCAGATTCATCTGGGAGAGCTGCACGCTATCCTGAGGC
GCCAGGAAGACTTCTACCCCTTTCTGAAAGATAACCGCGAGAAGATCGAAAAAATTCTGACCTTCAGAAT
CCCTTACTATGTGGGTCCACTGGCTCGCGGAAACAGCAGATTTGCCTGGATGACTCGCAAATCCGAGGAA
ACCATTACTCCTTGGAACTTCGAGGAAGTGGTCGATAAGGGCGCCTCTGCACAGTCCTTCATCGAGAGAA
TGACTAATTTTGACAAAAACCTGCCCAATGAGAAAGTGCTGCCTAAGCACTCCCTGCTGTACGAGTATTT
CACTGTCTATAACGAACTGACAAAGGTGAAATACGTCACCGAGGGCATGAGAAAGCCAGCCTTCCTGTCA
GGAGAGCAGAAGAAAGCAATCGTGGATCTGCTGTTTAAAACCAACAGGAAAGTGACTGTCAAGCAGCTGA
AGGAGGACTACTTCAAGAAAATTGAATGCTTCGATTCCGTGGAGATCAGCGGAGTCGAAGACAGATTTAA
CGCAAGCCTGGGCGCTTACCACGATCTGCTGAAGATCATTAAGGATAAAGACTTCCTGGACAACGAGGAA
AATGAGGATATCCTGGAAGACATTGTGCTGACACTGACCCTGTTTGAGGACAGAGGAATGATCGAGGAAA
GACTGAAAACCTATGCTCATCTGTTCGATGACAAGGTGATGAAACAGCTGAAGAGAAGGCGCTACACTGG
CTGGGGTAGACTGAGCAGGAAGCTGATCAACGGCATTAGGGATAAACAGTCAGGAAAGACAATCCTGGAC
TTTCTGAAAAGTGATGGCTTCGCCAACCGCAATTTTATGCAGCTGATTCACGATGACAGTCTGACCTTCA
AAGAGGACATCCAGAAGGCTCAGGTGTCTGGACAGGGCCACTCCCTGCATGAGCAGATTGCAAACCTGGC
TGGAAGCCCAGCCATCAAGAAAGGCATTCTGCAGACAGTGAAAATCGTCGATGAGCTGGTGAAAGTCATG
GGCCATAAGCCCGAAAACATCGTGATTGAGATGGCTCGCGAAAATCAGACAACCCAGAAGGGTCAGAAGA
ACAGTAGAGAGAGGATGAAAAGAATCGAGGAAGGCATTAAGGAGCTGGGTAGCCAGATCCTGAAAGAGCA
CCCAGTGGAAAACACACAGCTGCAGAATGAGAAGCTGTATCTGTACTATCTGCAGAATGGAAGAGATATG
TACGTGGACCAGGAGCTGGATATTAACAGGCTGTCTGATTACGACGTGGATCATATCGTCCCCCAGAGTT
TCATCAAAGATGACAGCATTGACAACAAGGTGCTGACCAGGTCCGACAAAAACAGAGGAAAATCAGATAA
TGTCCCTAGTGAGGAAGTGGTCAAGAAAATGAAGAACTACTGGAGACAGCTGCTGAATGCCAAACTGATC
ACTCAGAGGAAGTTTGATAACCTGACAAAAGCAGAGCGCGGTGGACTGTCAGAACTGGACAAAGCTGGAT
TCATCAAGAGGCAGCTGGTGGAAACACGCCAGATCACTAAACACGTCGCACAGATTCTGGATAGTCGCAT
GAACACAAAGTACGATGAGAATGACAAACTGATCAGAGAAGTGAAGGTCATTACCCTGAAGAGTAAACTG
GTCAGCGACTTTAGGAAAGATTTCCAGTTTTATAAGGTCCGCGAGATTAACAATTATCACCATGCCCATG
ACGCATACCTGAACGCCGTGGTCGGTACCGCACTGATCAAGAAATACCCAAAACTGGAGAGCGAATTCGT
GTACGGAGACTATAAGGTGTACGATGTCAGAAAAATGATCGCCAAGTCCGAGCAGGAAATTGGAAAAGCT
ACTGCCAAGTATTTCTTTTACTCAAACATCATGAATTTCTTTAAGACAGAGATCACCCTGGCCAATGGAG
AAATCCGCAAAAGGCCCCTGATTGAGACAAACGGAGAGACAGGCGAAATCGTGTGGGACAAAGGCAGAGA
TTTTGCAACCGTGAGGAAGGTCCTGAGCATGCCTCAAGTGAATATCGTCAAGAAAACTGAGGTGCAGACA
GGCGGTTTCTCAAAAGAAAGTATTCTGCCAAAACGCAACTCTGATAAGCTGATCGCTAGAAAGAAAGACT
GGGACCCTAAGAAGTATGGAGGCTTTGACTCTCCCACTGTGGCATACTCCGTCCTGGTGGTCGCTAAGGT
GGAGAAGGGCAAAAGCAAGAAACTGAAATCTGTCAAGGAGCTGCTGGGTATCACAATTATGGAGAGAAGC
TCTTTCGAGAAGAACCCAATCGATTTTCTGGAGGCCAAAGGTTATAAGGAAGTGAAGAAAGACCTGATCA
TTAAACTGCCCAAGTACAGTCTGTTTGAGCTGGAAAACGGCAGGAAACGCATGCTGGCAAGCGCTGGAGA
GCTGCAGAAAGGCAATGAACTGGCCCTGCCTTCTAAGTACGTGAACTTCCTGTATCTGGCAAGCCACTAC
GAGAAGCTGAAAGGATCTCCAGAGGATAACGAACAGAAACAGCTGTTTGTGGAGCAGCACAAGCATTATC
TGGACGAGATCATTGAACAGATTAGCGAGTTCTCTAAAAGAGTGATCCTGGCCGACGCAAATCTGGATAA
GGTCCTGTCTGCTTACAACAAACACAGAGATAAGCCCATCAGGGAGCAGGCCGAAAATATCATTCATCTG
TTCACTCTGACAAACCTGGGCGCACCTGCAGCTTTCAAGTACTTCGACACTACAATCGATAGAAAGAGGT
ACACCTCCACTAAGGAGGTGCTGGACGCTACACTGATCCATCAGAGTATTACCGGCCTGTACGAAACAAG
GATTGACCTGTCTCAGCTGGGTGGCGACTCACCGGTGGGATCCCCTAAGAAGAAGAGAAAGGTGGGATCC
GGAGCCACGAACTTCTCTCTGTTAAAGCAAGCAGGAGACGTGGAAGAAAACCCCGGTCCTATGGTGAGCA
AGGGCGAGGAGGATAACATGGCCATCATCAAGGAGTTCATGCGCTTCAAGGTGCACATGGAGGGCTCCGT
GAACGGCCACGAGTTCGAGATCGAGGGCGAGGGCGAGGGCCGCCCCTACGAGGGCACCCAGACCGCCAAG
CTGAAGGTGACCAAGGGTGGCCCCCTGCCCTTCGCCTGGGACATCCTGTCCCCTCAGTTCATGTACGGCT
CCAAGGCCTACGTGAAGCACCCCGCCGACATCCCCGACTACTTGAAGCTGTCCTTCCCCGAGGGCTTCAA
GTGGGAGCGCGTGATGAACTTCGAGGACGGCGGCGTGGTGACCGTGACCCAGGACTCCTCCCTGCAGGAC
GGCGAGTTCATCTACAAGGTGAAGCTGCGCGGCACCAACTTCCCCTCCGACGGCCCCGTAATGCAGAAGA
AGACCATGGGCTGGGAGGCCTCCTCCGAGCGGATGTACCCCGAGGACGGCGCCCTGAAGGGCGAGATCAA
GCAGAGGCTGAAGCTGAAGGACGGCGGCCACTACGACGCTGAGGTCAAGACCACCTACAAGGCCAAGAAG
CCCGTGCAGCTGCCCGGCGCCTACAACGTCAACATCAAGTTGGACATCACCTCCCACAACGAGGACTACA
CCATCGTGGAACAGTACGAACGCGCCGAGGGCCGCCACTCCACCGGCGGCATGGACGAGCTGTACAAGTA
AGGATCCACTAGTTCTAGAGCGGCCGCGGTGGAGCTCCAGCTTTTGTTCCCTTTAGTGAGGGTTAATTGC
GCGCTTGGCGTAATCATGGTCATAGCACCCAGCTTTCTTGTACAAAGTTGGCATTATAAGAAAGCATTGC
TTATCAATTTGTTGCAACGAACAGGTCACTATCAGTCAAAATAAAATCATTATTTGCCATCCAGCTGATA
TCCCCTATAGTGAGTCGTATTACATGGTCATAGCTGTTTCCTGGCAGCTCTGGCCCGTGTCTCAAAATCT
CTGATGTTACATTGCACAAGATAAAAATATATCATCATGAACAATAAAACTGTCTGCTTACATAAACAGT
AATACAAGGGGTGTTATGAGCCATATTCAACGGGAAACGTCGAGGCCGCGATTAAATTCCAACATGGATG
CTGATTTATATGGGTATAAATGGGCTCGCGATAATGTCGGGCAATCAGGTGCGACAATCTATCGCTTGTA
TGGGAAGCCCGATGCGCCAGAGTTGTTTCTGAAACATGGCAAAGGTAGCGTTGCCAATGATGTTACAGAT
GAGATGGTCAGACTAAACTGGCTGACGGAATTTATGCCTCTTCCGACCATCAAGCATTTTATCCGTACTC
CTGATGATGCATGGTTACTCACCACTGCGATCCCCGGAAAAACAGCATTCCAGGTATTAGAAGAATATCC
TGATTCAGGTGAAAATATTGTTGATGCGCTGGCAGTGTTCCTGCGCCGGTTGCATTCGATTCCTGTTTGT
AATTGTCCTTTTAACAGCGATCGCGTATTTCGTCTCGCTCAGGCGCAATCACGAATGAATAACGGTTTGG
TTGATGCGAGTGATTTTGATGACGAGCGTAATGGCTGGCCTGTTGAACAAGTCTGGAAAGAAATGCATAA
ACTTTTGCCATTCTCACCGGATTCAGTCGTCACTCATGGTGATTTCTCACTTGATAACCTTATTTTTGAC
GAGGGGAAATTAATAGGTTGTATTGATGTTGGACGAGTCGGAATCGCAGACCGATACCAGGATCTTGCCA
TCCTATGGAACTGCCTCGGTGAGTTTTCTCCTTCATTACAGAAACGGCTTTTTCAAAAATATGGTATTGA
TAATCCTGATATGAATAAATTGCAGTTTCATTTGATGCTCGATGAGTTTTTCTAATCAGAATTGGTTAAT
TGGTTGTAACACTGGCAGAGCATTACGCTGACTTGACGGGACGGCGCAAGCTCATGACCAAAATCCCTTA
ACGTGAGTTACGCGTCGTTCCACTGAGCGTCAGACCCCGTAGAAAAGATCAAAGGATCTTCTTGAGATCC
TTTTTTTCTGCGCGTAATCTGCTGCTTGCAAACAAAAAAACCACCGCTACCAGCGGTGGTTTGTTTGCCG
GATCAAGAGCTACCAACTCTTTTTCCGAAGGTAACTGGCTTCAGCAGAGCGCAGATACCAAATACTGTTC
TTCTAGTGTAGCCGTAGTTAGGCCACCACTTCAAGAACTCTGTAGCACCGCCTACATACCTCGCTCTGCT
AATCCTGTTACCAGTGGCTGCTGCCAGTGGCGATAAGTCGTGTCTTACCGGGTTGGACTCAAGACGATAG
TTACCGGATAAGGCGCAGCGGTCGGGCTGAACGGGGGGTTCGTGCACACAGCCCAGCTTGGAGCGAACGA
CCTACACCGAACTGAGATACCTACAGCGTGAGCTATGAGAAAGCGCCACGCTTCCCGAAGGGAGAAAGGC
GGACAGGTATCCGGTAAGCGGCAGGGTCGGAACAGGAGAGCGCACGAGGGAGCTTCCAGGGGGAAACGCC
TGGTATCTTTATAGTCCTGTCGGGTTTCGCCACCTCTGACTTGAGCGTCGATTTTTGTGATGCTCGTCAG
GGGGGCGGAGCCTATGGAAAAACGCCAGCAACGCGGCCTTTTTACGGTTCCTGGCCTTTTGCTGGCCTTT
TGCTCACATGTT
Features (pLannotate 1.2.2; 17 found; start..end, strand, type, name):
    121..213     +  CDS            lacI (fragment): lac repressor; lacI; The lac repressor binds to the lac operator to inhibit transcription in E. coli. This inhibition can be relieved by adding lactose or isopropyl-β-D-thiogalactopyranoside (IPTG).
    268..295     -  terminator     rrnB T2 terminator: transcription terminator T2 from the E. coli rrnB gene
    387..473     -  terminator     rrnB T1 terminator: Escherichia coli rrnB; transcription terminator T1 from the E. coli rrnB gene
    517..553     -  CDS            lacZα (fragment): LacZα fragment of β-galactosidase; lacZ fragment
    569..668     +  protein_bind   attL1: mutant version of attL; recombination site for the Gateway® LR reaction LR Clonase™
    668..688     -  CDS            lacZα (fragment): LacZα fragment of β-galactosidase; lacZ fragment
    696..714     +  promoter       T7 promoter: promoter for bacteriophage T7 RNA polymerase
    723..749     -  misc_feature   MCS (fragment): pBluescript multiple cloning site
    758..4858    +  CDS            cas9: CAS9_STRP1 - Also known as csn1 From Streptococcus pyogenes serotype M1.
   4904..4960    +  CDS            P2A: 2A peptide from porcine teschovirus-1 polyprotein Eukaryotic ribosomes fail to insert a peptide bond between the Gly and Pro residues, yielding separate polypeptides.
   4961..5668    +  CDS            mCherry: mCherry is a basic (constitutively fluorescent) red fluorescent protein published in 2004, derived from Discosoma sp.. It is reported to be a very rapidly-maturing monomer with low acid sensitivity.
   5672..5697    -  misc_feature   MCS (fragment): pBluescript multiple cloning site
   5720..5738    -  promoter       T3 promoter: promoter for bacteriophage T3 RNA polymerase
   5767..5866    -  protein_bind   attL2: mutant version of attL; recombination site for the Gateway® LR reaction LR Clonase™
   5884..5902    -  promoter       T7 promoter: promoter for bacteriophage T7 RNA polymerase
   6036..6845    +  CDS            KanR: aminoglycoside phosphotransferase; aph(3')-Ia; confers resistance to kanamycin in bacteria or G418 (Geneticin®) in eukaryotes
   6992..7580    +  rep_origin     ori: high-copy-number ColE1/pMB1/pBR322/pUC origin of replication
