[The description below was written by a language model from this plasmid's Addgene catalogue record and pLannotate feature annotations shown in this document.]
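Description:
pME-cas9-2A-mCherry is a Gateway middle-entry clone of about 7.6 kb, built on the pME backbone and catalogued as a CRISPR vector. It is maintained in E. coli through a high-copy ColE1/pUC-type origin and selected with kanamycin via an aminoglycoside phosphotransferase (KanR) gene. Upstream of the cloning region lie the rrnB T1 and T2 terminators typical of entry vectors, which shield the insert from read-through transcription. Short lacI, lacZα and pBluescript polylinker fragments are backbone or cloning remnants.

The roughly 4.9 kb payload sits between attL1 and attL2 sites and was inserted by In-Fusion cloning. It is a single open reading frame in which Cas9 is followed by a porcine teschovirus P2A peptide and then mCherry. Ribosomal skipping at the 2A sequence yields the nuclease and the red fluorescent protein as separate polypeptides from one transcript, so fluorescence marks Cas9-expressing cells. The annotation matches the nuclease to Streptococcus pyogenes Cas9, while the catalogue lists zebrafish as the insert species, which probably reflects the intended host rather than the gene's origin. A T7 promoter precedes the coding sequence and a T3 promoter faces it from the other end. These are phage promoters suited to in vitro transcription, and the entry clone carries no annotated eukaryotic promoter or polyadenylation signal.

The cassette is meant to be moved by LR recombination into a destination vector, where a promoter of choice is supplied. The associated publication concerns neutrophil-specific gene knockout in zebrafish, consistent with tissue-restricted Cas9 expression. The depositor and sequenced records differ by six bases, within the polylinker remnant downstream of mCherry, and are otherwise annotated identically.
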