Addgene plasmid #107592: pME-cas9-2A-mCherry
Purpose: An entry vector with cas9 -2A-mCherry
Depositing lab: Qing Deng. Depositing organization: Purdue University. Publication: Neutrophil-specific knockout demonstrates a role for mitochondria in regulating neutrophil motility in zebrafish. Zhou W, Cao L, Jeffries J, Zhu X, Staiger CJ, Deng Q. Dis Model Mech. 2018 Mar 28;11(3). pii: dmm.033027. doi: 10.1242/dmm.033027. PubMed 29590639.
Backbone
  Vector backbone: pME
  Backbone size w/o insert (bp): 2726
  Total vector size (bp): 7648
  Vector type: CRISPR
Growth in bacteria
  Bacterial resistance: Kanamycin, 50 μg/mL
  Growth temperature: 37°C
  Growth strain: DH5alpha
  Copy number: High Copy
Gene/Insert
  Gene/Insert name: cas9-2A-mCherry
  Species: D. rerio (zebrafish)
  Insert size (bp): 4922
  Tag / fusion protein: 2A-mCherry (C terminal on insert)
  Promoter: T7
  Cloning method: Other
  Sequencing primers: 5′ n/a
Terms and licenses: Academic/Nonprofit Terms; Industry Terms: Not Available to Industry
Depositor comments: infusion cloning was used
How to cite: pME-cas9-2A-mCherry was a gift from Qing Deng (Addgene plasmid # 107592 ; http://n2t.net/addgene:107592 ; RRID:Addgene_107592)
